Addgene plasmid #168555: pDONR223 SARS-CoV-1 NSP14_stop
Purpose: Gateway-compatible Entry vector
Depositing lab: Fritz Roth. Depositing organization: Sinai Health System. Publication: A resource of human coronavirus protein-coding sequences in a flexible, multipurpose Gateway Entry clone collection. Weller B, Lin CW, Pogoutse O, Sauer M, Marin-de la Rosa N, Strobel A, Young V, Knapp JJ, Rayhan A, Falter C, Kim DK, Roth FP, Falter-Braun P. G3 (Bethesda). 2023 Jul 5;13(7):jkad105. doi: 10.1093/g3journal/jkad105. PubMed 37267226.
Backbone
  Vector backbone: pDONR223
  Backbone manufacturer: Rual et al, Genome Res. 14:2128-2135, 2004.
  Backbone size w/o insert (bp): 5005
  Vector type: Other
Growth in bacteria
  Bacterial resistance: Spectinomycin, 50 μg/mL
  Growth temperature: 37°C
  Growth strain: DH5alpha
  Copy number: Unknown
Gene/Insert
  Gene/Insert name: NSP14
  Species: Other
  Insert size (bp): 1584
  Entrez Gene: ORF1ab (a.k.a. sarsp1)
  Cloning method: Gateway Cloning
  Sequencing primers: 5′ m13-For; 3′ m13-Rev
Resource information
  A portion of this plasmid was derived from a plasmid made by: Falter-Braun Lab
Terms and licenses: Academic/Nonprofit Terms; Industry Terms
How to cite: pDONR223 SARS-CoV-1 NSP14_stop was a gift from Fritz Roth (Addgene plasmid # 168555 ; http://n2t.net/addgene:168555 ; RRID:Addgene_168555)
