[The description below was written by a language model from this plasmid's Addgene catalogue record and pLannotate feature annotations shown in this document.]
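Description:
pDONR223 SARS-CoV-1 NSP14_stop is a Gateway-compatible Entry clone built on the pDONR223 backbone and carrying the coding sequence for non-structural protein 14 (NSP14) of SARS-CoV-1, a mature product of the ORF1ab replicase polyprotein. It is a bacterial cloning plasmid rather than an expression vector. It replicates in E. coli from a high-copy ColE1/pUC-type origin and is selected with spectinomycin through the aadA (SmR) aminoglycoside adenylyltransferase gene. That gene sits downstream of a class 1 integron Pc promoter fragment and a remnant of a gentamicin resistance gene. The sequenced record is 4,377 nt. This is smaller than the listed empty-backbone size plus insert, as expected when the donor vector's counter-selection cassette is replaced during Gateway recombination.

The roughly 1.58 kb insert is annotated as a fragment of the SARS-CoV replicase polyprotein; the automated annotation text describes the 2'-O-methyltransferase activity of that polyprotein, but the catalogue entry identifies the cloned segment as NSP14. It is flanked by two attL recombination sites, which the annotation software labels attL3 and attL2. These sites allow LR Clonase-mediated transfer of the ORF into any compatible Destination vector. The "_stop" suffix suggests the ORF retains a stop codon, which would suit native or N-terminally tagged expression rather than C-terminal fusions, although the record does not spell this out. The rrnB T1 and T2 terminators upstream of the cassette insulate it from read-through transcription, a T7 promoter lies just beyond the downstream attL site, and M13 primer sites are used for sequence verification. No promoter is positioned for expressing the insert in the Entry context. The clone belongs to a collection of human coronavirus ORFs intended for flexible shuttling into downstream expression and interaction assays.
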