Features (pLannotate 1.2.2; 12 found; start..end, strand, type, name):
    121..213     +  CDS            lacI (fragment): lac repressor; lacI; The lac repressor binds to the lac operator to inhibit transcription in E. coli. This inhibition can be relieved by adding lactose or isopropyl-β-D-thiogalactopyranoside (IPTG).
    268..295     -  terminator     rrnB T2 terminator: transcription terminator T2 from the E. coli rrnB gene
    427..470     +  terminator     rrnB T1 terminator: Escherichia coli rrnB; transcription terminator T1 from the E. coli rrnB gene
    517..553     -  CDS            lacZα (fragment): LacZα fragment of β-galactosidase; lacZ fragment
    570..665     +  protein_bind   attL3: mutant version of attL; recombination site for the Gateway® LR reaction LR Clonase™
    671..2251    +  CDS            rep (fragment): R1AB_SARS - Experimental evidence at protein level: Swiss-Prot protein existence level 1. [2'-O-methyltransferase]: Methyltransferase that mediates mRNA cap 2'-O-ribose methylation to the 5'-cap structure of viral mRNAs. N7-methyl guanosine cap is a prerequisite for binding of nsp16. Therefore plays an essential role in viral mRNAs cap methylation which is essential to evade immune system. From Severe acute respiratory syndrome coronavirus (SARS-CoV).
   2256..2355    -  protein_bind   attL2: mutant version of attL; recombination site for the Gateway® LR reaction LR Clonase™
   2373..2391    -  promoter       T7 promoter: promoter for bacteriophage T7 RNA polymerase
   2581..2604    +  promoter       Pc promoter (fragment): intI1 (promoter lies within the coding sequence); class 1 integron promoter
   2780..2836    +  CDS            GmR (fragment): gentamycin acetyltransferase; aacC1; confers resistance to gentamycin
   2843..3634    +  CDS            SmR: aminoglycoside adenylyltransferase (Murphy, 1985); aadA; confers resistance to spectinomycin and streptomycin
   3727..4315    +  rep_origin     ori: high-copy-number ColE1/pMB1/pBR322/pUC origin of replication
>Addgene plasmid #168555 | pDONR223 SARS-CoV-1 NSP14_stop | addgene full sequence | sequence record 424710 | Addgene NGS Result
CTTTCCTGCGTTATCCCCTGATTCTGTGGATAACCGTATTACCGCCTTTGAGTGAGCTGATACCGCTCGC
CGCAGCCGAACGACCGAGCGCAGCGAGTCAGTGAGCGAGGAAGCGGAAGAGCGCCCAATACGCAAACCGC
CTCTCCCCGCGCGTTGGCCGATTCATTAATGCAGCTGGCACGACAGGTTTCCCGACTGGAAAGCGGGCAG
TGAGCGCAACGCAATTAATACGCGTACCGCTAGCCAGGAAGAGTTTGTAGAAACGCAAAAAGGCCATCCG
TCAGGATGGCCTTCTGCTTAGTTTGATGCCTGGCAGTTTATGGCGGGCGTCCTGCCCGCCACCCTCCGGG
CCGTTGCTTCACAACGTTCAAATCCGCTCCCGGCGGATTTGTCCTACTCAGGAGAGCGTTCACCGACAAA
CAACAGATAAAACGAAAGGCCCAGTCTTCCGACTGAGCCTTTCGTTTTATTTGATGCCTGGCAGTTCCCT
ACTCTCGCGTTAACGCTAGCATGGATGTTTTCCCAGTCACGACGTTGTAAAACGACGGCCAGTCTTAAGC
TCGGGCCCCAAATAATGATTTTATTTTGACTGATAGTGACCTGTTCGTTGCAACAAATTGATGAGCAATG
CTTTTTTATAATGCCAACTTTGTACAAAAAAGTTGGCATGGCAGAAAATGTAACTGGACTTTTTAAGGAC
TGTAGTAAGATCATTACTGGTCTTCATCCTACACAGGCACCTACACACCTCAGCGTTGATATAAAGTTCA
AGACTGAAGGATTATGTGTTGACATACCAGGCATACCAAAGGACATGACCTACCGTAGACTCATCTCTAT
GATGGGTTTCAAAATGAATTACCAAGTCAATGGTTACCCTAATATGTTTATCACCCGCGAAGAAGCTATT
CGTCACGTTCGTGCGTGGATTGGCTTTGATGTAGAGGGCTGTCATGCAACTAGAGATGCTGTGGGTACTA
ACCTACCTCTCCAGCTAGGATTTTCTACAGGTGTTAACTTAGTAGCTGTACCGACTGGTTATGTTGACAC
TGAAAATAACACAGAATTCACCAGAGTTAATGCAAAACCTCCACCAGGTGACCAGTTTAAACATCTTATA
CCACTCATGTATAAAGGCTTGCCCTGGAATGTAGTGCGTATTAAGATAGTACAAATGCTCAGTGATACAC
TGAAAGGATTGTCAGACAGAGTCGTGTTCGTCCTTTGGGCGCATGGCTTTGAGCTTACATCAATGAAGTA
CTTTGTCAAGATTGGACCTGAAAGAACGTGTTGTCTGTGTGACAAACGTGCAACTTGCTTTTCTACTTCA
TCAGATACTTATGCCTGCTGGAATCATTCTGTGGGTTTTGACTATGTCTATAACCCATTTATGATTGATG
TTCAGCAGTGGGGCTTTACGGGTAACCTTCAGAGTAACCATGACCAACATTGCCAGGTACATGGAAATGC
ACATGTGGCTAGTTGTGATGCTATCATGACTAGATGTTTAGCAGTCCATGAGTGCTTTGTTAAGCGCGTT
GATTGGTCTGTTGAATACCCTATTATAGGAGATGAACTGAGGGTTAATTCTGCTTGCAGAAAAGTACAAC
ACATGGTTGTGAAGTCTGCATTGCTTGCTGATAAGTTTCCAGTTCTTCATGACATTGGAAATCCAAAGGC
TATCAAGTGTGTGCCTCAGGCTGAAGTAGAATGGAAGTTCTACGATGCTCAGCCATGTAGTGACAAAGCT
TACAAAATAGAGGAACTCTTCTATTCTTATGCTACACATCACGATAAATTCACTGATGGTGTTTGTTTGT
TTTGGAATTGTAACGTTGATCGTTACCCAGCCAATGCAATTGTGTGTAGGTTTGACACAAGAGTCTTGTC
AAACTTGAACTTACCAGGCTGTGATGGTGGTAGTTTGTATGTGAATAAGCATGCATTCCACACTCCAGCT
TTCGATAAAAGTGCATTTACTAATTTAAAGCAATTGCCTTTCTTTTACTATTCTGATAGTCCTTGTGAGT
CTCATGGCAAACAAGTAGTGTCGGATATTGATTATGTTCCACTCAAATCTGCTACGTGTATTACACGATG
CAATTTAGGTGGTGCTGTTTGCAGACACCATGCAAATGAGTACCGACAGTACTTGGATGCATATAATATG
ATGATTTCTGCTGGATTTAGCCTATGGATTTACAAACAATTTGATACTTATAACCTGTGGAATACATTTA
CCAGGTTACAGTAATACCCAACTTTCTTGTACAAAGTTGGCATTATAAGAAAGCATTGCTTATCAATTTG
TTGCAACGAACAGGTCACTATCAGTCAAAATAAAATCATTATTTGCCATCCAGCTGATATCCCCTATAGT
GAGTCGTATTACATGGTCATAGCTGTTTCCTGGCAGCTCTGGCCCGTGTCTCAAAATCTCTGATGTTACA
TTGCACAAGATAAAAATATATCATCATGCCTCCTCTAGACCAGCCAGGACAGAAATGCCTCGACTTCGCT
GCTACCCAAGGTTGCCGGGTGACGCACACCGTGGAAACGGATGAAGGCACGAACCCAGTGGACATAAGCC
TGTTCGGTTCGTAAGCTGTAATGCAAGTAGCGTATGCGCTCACGCAACTGGTCCAGAACCTTGACCGAAC
GCAGCGGTGGTAACGGCGCAGTGGCGGTTTTCATGGCTTGTTATGACTGTTTTTTTGGGGTACAGTCTAT
GCCTCGGGCATCCAAGCAGCAAGCGCGTTACGCCGTGGGTCGATGTTTGATGTTATGGAGCAGCAACGAT
GTTACGCAGCAGGGCAGTCGCCCTAAAACAAAGTTAAACATTATGAGGGAAGCGGTGATCGCCGAAGTAT
CGACTCAACTATCAGAGGTAGTTGGCGTCATCGAGCGCCATCTCGAACCGACGTTGCTGGCCGTACATTT
GTACGGCTCCGCAGTGGATGGCGGCCTGAAGCCACACAGTGATATTGATTTGCTGGTTACGGTGACCGTA
AGGCTTGATGAAACAACGCGGCGAGCTTTGATCAACGACCTTTTGGAAACTTCGGCTTCCCCTGGAGAGA
GCGAGATTCTCCGCGCTGTAGAAGTCACCATTGTTGTGCACGACGACATCATTCCGTGGCGTTATCCAGC
TAAGCGCGAACTGCAATTTGGAGAATGGCAGCGCAATGACATTCTTGCAGGTATCTTCGAGCCAGCCACG
ATCGACATTGATCTGGCTATCTTGCTGACAAAAGCAAGAGAACATAGCGTTGCCTTGGTAGGTCCAGCGG
CGGAGGAACTCTTTGATCCGGTTCCTGAACAGGATCTATTTGAGGCGCTAAATGAAACCTTAACGCTATG
GAACTCGCCGCCCGACTGGGCTGGCGATGAGCGAAATGTAGTGCTTACGTTGTCCCGCATTTGGTACAGC
GCAGTAACCGGCAAAATCGCGCCGAAGGATGTCGCTGCCGACTGGGCAATGGAGCGCCTGCCGGCCCAGT
ATCAGCCCGTCATACTTGAAGCTAGACAGGCTTATCTTGGACAAGAAGAAGATCGCTTGGCCTCGCGCGC
AGATCAGTTGGAAGAATTTGTCCACTACGTGAAAGGCGAGATCACCAAGGTAGTCGGCAAATAACCCTCG
AGCCACCCATGACCAAAATCCCTTAACGTGAGTTACGCGTCGTTCCACTGAGCGTCAGACCCCGTAGAAA
AGATCAAAGGATCTTCTTGAGATCCTTTTTTTCTGCGCGTAATCTGCTGCTTGCAAACAAAAAAACCACC
GCTACCAGCGGTGGTTTGTTTGCCGGATCAAGAGCTACCAACTCTTTTTCCGAAGGTAACTGGCTTCAGC
AGAGCGCAGATACCAAATACTGTTCTTCTAGTGTAGCCGTAGTTAGGCCACCACTTCAAGAACTCTGTAG
CACCGCCTACATACCTCGCTCTGCTAATCCTGTTACCAGTGGCTGCTGCCAGTGGCGATAAGTCGTGTCT
TACCGGGTTGGACTCAAGACGATAGTTACCGGATAAGGCGCAGCGGTCGGGCTGAACGGGGGGTTCGTGC
ACACAGCCCAGCTTGGAGCGAACGACCTACACCGAACTGAGATACCTACAGCGTGAGCTATGAGAAAGCG
CCACGCTTCCCGAAGGGAGAAAGGCGGACAGGTATCCGGTAAGCGGCAGGGTCGGAACAGGAGAGCGCAC
GAGGGAGCTTCCAGGGGGAAACGCCTGGTATCTTTATAGTCCTGTCGGGTTTCGCCACCTCTGACTTGAG
CGTCGATTTTTGTGATGCTCGTCAGGGGGGCGGAGCCTATGGAAAAACGCCAGCAACGCGGCCTTTTTAC
GGTTCCTGGCCTTTTGCTGGCCTTTTGCTCACATGTT
